Addgene plasmid #21293: pRF+275Dux4
Depositing lab: Stephen Tapscott. Depositing organization: Fred Hutchinson Cancer Center. Publication: RNA transcripts, miRNA-sized fragments and proteins produced from D4Z4 units: new candidates for the pathophysiology of facioscapulohumeral dystrophy. Snider L, Asawachaicharn A, Tyler AE, Geng LN, Petek LM, Maves L, Miller DG, Lemmers RJ, Winokur ST, Tawil R, van der Maarel SM, Filippova GN, Tapscott SJ. Hum Mol Genet. 2009 Jul 1;18(13):2414-30. doi: 10.1093/hmg/ddp180. Epub 2009 Apr 9. PubMed 19359275.
Backbone
  Vector backbone: pRF
  Backbone size w/o insert (bp): 6518
  Vector type: Luciferase
Growth in bacteria
  Bacterial resistance: Ampicillin, 100 μg/mL
  Growth temperature: 37°C
  Growth strain: DH5alpha
  Copy number: High Copy
Gene/Insert
  Gene/Insert name: DUX 4 (alt name: double homeobox, chr 4)
  Species: H. sapiens (human); DUX 4
  Insert size (bp): 275
  Entrez Gene: DUX4 (a.k.a. DUX4L)
  Cloning method: Restriction Enzyme; 5′ cloning site EcoRI (not destroyed); 3′ cloning site NcoI (not destroyed)
  Sequencing primers: 5′ GCAAGAAGATGCACCTGATG; 3′ AGGAACCAGGGCGTATCTCT
Terms and licenses: Academic/Nonprofit Terms; Industry Terms: Not Available to Industry
How to cite: pRF+275Dux4 was a gift from Stephen Tapscott (Addgene plasmid # 21293 ; http://n2t.net/addgene:21293 ; RRID:Addgene_21293)
