[The description below was written by a language model from this plasmid's Addgene catalogue record.]
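Description:
pRF+275Dux4 is a luciferase reporter plasmid built on the pRF backbone (about 6.5 kb without insert) and carrying a 275 bp fragment from the human DUX4 (double homeobox, chromosome 4) locus. It is maintained in E. coli as a high-copy plasmid under ampicillin selection. The record does not name the origin of replication or the promoter driving reporter expression, and no feature table is provided, so the detailed layout of the vector cannot be confirmed from the available information.

The fragment was inserted by restriction cloning between EcoRI and NcoI sites, both of which remain intact, so it can be excised or replaced. The name pRF is commonly used for bicistronic Renilla–firefly luciferase vectors, in which a test sequence is placed in the intercistronic region. In such vectors, downstream firefly activity relative to upstream Renilla activity reports internal ribosome entry or cryptic promoter activity. The record itself classifies the vector only as "Luciferase", so this arrangement is a likely interpretation rather than a stated fact. The record also does not say which part of the DUX4 locus the 275 bp represents, nor its orientation relative to the reporter.

The plasmid is associated with a study of RNA transcripts, small RNA fragments and proteins produced from D4Z4 repeat units, which contain the DUX4 open reading frame and are implicated in facioscapulohumeral muscular dystrophy. In that context, the construct is most plausibly used in transfected cells to test whether this short DUX4-derived sequence has regulatory activity affecting luciferase expression.
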