>Addgene plasmid #21293 | pRF+275Dux4 | depositor partial sequence | sequence record 9846 | Author sequence
GAATTCCCTCGCTGGCCTCCGCACCCGGGCAAAAGCCGGGAGGACCGGGACCCGCAGCGCGACGGCCTGC
CGGGCCCCTGCGCGGTGGCACAGCCTGGGCCCGCTCAAGCGGGGCCGCAGGGCCAAGGGGTGCTTGCGCC
ACCCACGTCCCAGGGGAGTCCGTGGTGGGGCTGGGGCCGGGGTCCCCAGGTCGCCGGGGCGGCGTGGGAA
CCCCAAGCCGGGGCAGCTCCACCTCCCCAGCCCGCGCCCCCGGACGCCTCCGCCTCCGCGCGGCAGGGGC
AGCCATGG
