>Addgene plasmid #21293 | pRF+275Dux4 | addgene partial sequence | sequence record 27366 | 21293 with LucNrev
GATGGCGCCGGGCCTTTCTTTATGTTTTTGGCGTCTTCCATGGCTGCCCCTGCCGCGCGGAGGCGGAGGC
GTCCGGGGGCGCGGGCTGGGGAGGTGGAGCTGCCCCGGCTTGGGGTTCCCACGCCGCCCCGGCGACCTGG
GGACCCCGGCCCCAGCCCCACCACGGACTCCCCTGGGACGTGGGTGGCGCAAGCACCCCTTGGCCCTGCG
GCCCCGCTTGAGCGGGCCCAGGCTGTGCCACCGCGCAGGGGCCCGGCAGGCCGTCGCGCTGCGGGTCCCG
GTCCTCCCGGCTTTTGCCCGGGTGCGGAGGCCAGCGAGGGAATTCCAGCTGACTAGTGATTCGAGGTCGA
CGGTATCGATAAGCTCTAGAATTATTGTTCATTTTTGAGAACTCGCTCAACGAACGATTTGATATATTTT
CCCATTTCATCAGGTGCATCTTCTTGCGAAAAATGAAGACCTTTTACTTTGACAAATTCAGTATTAGGAA
ACTTCTTGGCACCTTCAACAATAGCATTGGAAAAGAATCCTGGGTCCGATTCAATAAACATTTTTGGTAA
ATCATCACTTGCACGTAGATAAGCATTATAATTCCTAACAATTTGTACAACGTCAGGTTTACCACCTTTT
ACTAACGGGATTTCACGAGGCCATGATAATGTTGGACGACGAACTTCACCTTTCTCTTTGAATGGTTCAA
GATATGCTGCAAATTCTTCTGGTTCTAACTTTCTCATGATTTTT
